>Addgene plasmid #45328 | pCU-ACO2-GFP | depositor full sequence | sequence record 63473 | pCU-ACO2-GFP sequence 7978 bps
GACGAAAGGGCCTCGTGATACGCCTATTTTTATAGGTTAATGTCATGATAATAATGGTTTCTTAGCAGGT
TAGACTAACATGCAAAAAGTTTATATTCATTTTTGTAGTTATTCTTGTTTTCATTAGGATGATTACACAC
TGTGGATGTGGATTAATCGATCATTGTTAATTTAGTGTAGCTACTACCATTTCAAACAAAACGTAAATTC
TTGCAGTCGTACTGGATCTGTGAATCTATTAGTATATATGAATTAAAGTAGCTTGTACATATTATTCTGT
TGAATCATATCGCAGAGCATTGGTTGAAATCCAAAATATAAAAATGTAATATCACAAAAAATAATACTAA
TTCTAACATTAATGGGTCAGATTTTTAGTGAATACTTAAATTTATAATATCGTCTATTTAAGCTAGCAAA
TGGAACAACATTTAAAGTAAGAACATCATATCTACATGAAAATGTATATTTCAATCTGACTAATAACGCA
GAGCACATCTTTCAGTGATGTCTGTCACATGATCAAAAAGAATTGTATTTAAATAATTCATAATAAAAGC
TTAAAAAATTACAATAATGAAAATAAAGTAAATAATGACATGGGTAAGAGTTCCGAAATAGAATCTTAGT
GTACAAAACAAAAATTGCATCATTAGAGATCCCCACATTCAAATATGTATCCGCTCATGAGACAATAACC
CTGATAAATGCTTCAATAATATTGAAAAAGGAAGAGTATGAGTATTCAACATTTCCGTGTCGCCCTTATT
CCCTTTTTTGCGGCATTTTGCCTTCCTGTTTTTGCTCACCCAGAAACGCTGGTGAAAGTAAAAGATGCTG
AAGATCAGTTGGGTGCACGAGTGGGTTACATCGAACTGGATCTCAACAGCGGTAAGATCCTTGAGAGTTT
TCGCCCCGAAGAACGTTTTCCAATGATGAGCACTTTTAAAGTTCTGCTATGTGGCGCGGTATTATCCCGT
ATTGACGCCGGGCAAGAGCAACTCGGTCGCCGCATACACTATTCTCAGAATGACTTGGTTGAGTACTCAC
CAGTCACAGAAAAGCATCTTACGGATGGCATGACAGTAAGAGAATTATGCAGTGCTGCCATAACCATGAG
TGATAACACTGCGGCCAACTTACTTCTGACAACGATCGGAGGACCGAAGGAGCTAACCGCTTTTTTGCAC
AACATGGGGGATCATGTAACTCGCCTTGATCGTTGGGAACCGGAGCTGAATGAAGCCATACCAAACGACG
AGCGTGACACCACGATGCCTGTAGCAATGGCAACAACGTTGCGCAAACTATTAACTGGCGAACTACTTAC
TCTAGCTTCCCGGCAACAATTAATAGACTGGATGGAGGCGGATAAAGTTGCAGGACCACTTCTGCGCTCG
GCCCTTCCGGCTGGCTGGTTTATTGCTGATAAATCTGGAGCCGGTGAGCGTGGGTCTCGCGGTATCATTG
CAGCACTGGGGCCAGATGGTAAGCCCTCCCGTATCGTAGTTATCTACACGACGGGGAGTCAGGCAACTAT
GGATGAACGAAATAGACAGATCGCTGAGATAGGTGCCTCACTGATTAAGCATTGGTAACTGTCAGACCAA
GTTTACTCATATATACTTTAGATTGATTTAAAACTTCATTTTTAATTTAAAAGGATCTAGGTGAAGATCC
TTTTTGATAATCTCATGACCAAAATCCCTTAACGTGAGTTTTCGTTCCACTGAGCGTCAGACCCCGTAGA
AAAGATCAAAGGATCTTCTTGAGATCCTTTTTTTCTGCGCGTAATCTGCTGCTTGCAAACAAAAAAACCA
CCGCTACCAGCGGTGGTTTGTTTGCCGGATCAAGAGCTACCAACTCTTTTTCCGAAGGTAACTGGCTTCA
GCAGAGCGCAGATACCAAATACTGTTCTTCTAGTGTAGCCGTAGTTAGGCCACCACTTCAAGAACTCTGT
AGCACCGCCTACATACCTCGCTCTGCTAATCCTGTTACCAGTGGCTGCTGCCAGTGGCGATAAGTCGTGT
CTTACCGGGTTGGACTCAAGACGATAGTTACCGGATAAGGCGCAGCGGTCGGGCTGAACGGGGGGTTCGT
GCACACAGCCCAGCTTGGAGCGAACGACCTACACCGAACTGAGATACCTACAGCGTGAGCTATGAGAAAG
CGCCACGCTTCCCGAAGGGAGAAAGGCGGACAGGTATCCGGTAAGCGGCAGGGTCGGAACAGGAGAGCGC
ACGAGGGAGCTTCCAGGGGGAAACGCCTGGTATCTTTATAGTCCTGTCGGGTTTCGCCACCTCTGACTTG
AGCGTCGATTTTTGTGATGCTCGTCAGGGGGGCGGAGCCTATGGAAAAACGCCAGCAACGCGGCCTTTTT
ACGGTTCCTGGCCTTTTGCTGGCCTTTTGCTCACATGTTCTTTCCTGCGTTATCCCCTGATTCTGTGGAT
AACCGTATTACCGCCTTTGAGTGAGCTGATACCGCTCGCCGCAGCCGAACGACCGAGCGCAGCGAGTCAG
TGAGCGAGGAAGCGGAAGAGCGCCCAATACGCAAACCGCCTCTCCCCGCGCGTTGGCCGATTCATTAATG
CAGCTGGCACGACAGGTTTCCCGACTGGAAAGCGGGCAGTGAGCGCAACGCAATTAATGTGAGTTAGCTC
ACTCATTAGGCACCCCAGGCTTTACACTTTATGCTTCCGGCTCGTATGTTGTGTGGAATTGTGAGCGGAT
AACAATTTCACACAGGAAACAGCTATGACCATGATTACGCCAAGCGCGCAATTAACCCTCACTAAAGGGA
ACAAAAGCTGGAGCTCCTGCAGTGTCCCGTTTGTTTCAGTCCTTTGTTATTATTTCTTGAATAATGGACT
CTCACTTGGGAAAGGAAATACTTAAGAGTGGTATTCAAACACCTAGTTATATAGTGATTCCGGTTTTGTA
ATCGTCTACAATATAAGCAAAGTTTAGGGAATCTAGTTTCATTGTTCTTTTTTTTCTTTCTTAGTGTTCT
TTATTTTGCCAATTTTTTTTCTTCTTCCCATTATGTGGCAGGAAGGCTCAATTTTCATTTAGCAGAGCTA
AGAACGAAATTACTGGGGGGACCCGCTTCGTTATCTCGCTTTTCCCTTTTCCTTTTTCCTTCTGCGTAAC
TTTCTAACAGACTTCTTTTCCCTCGAGGAAAGATTTTGTGCGTCGCTTCTCTCCAAAGTTGCTTTTTTCA
TTTTTTGTTCAGTTTTCGCAGTTCCAAGTGCTACGGGAATCGTCTCTGCCAAATGTTTGTGTGTGTGCTA
CTGCGCAGATCGTTAGGGTGGAAAAGAAAGAAAATGCCCACTGCCTTCTCCGAGAAAATCGTGTGAAAAC
CGTGAAAACCGAAATGGATCTTACCTTTTAGGCTCCTGCGTTGCGCTCTATGCATCGGCCTGCCAATTAG
AAATCCCTTCCATACTTTTTTTCTCTTAAATCTGGGAGGGTGGCTACGCGGGTTCTTCTGCATTTGCTTT
TTTCTATCAAAACCAAATATCAAATCTTGCGGTGCTTCCTGCAGAGAAGTATCTCGAGGAATAGACATTG
TGAGCCAACAGAAAAAAAGAGGGGGGGAGGCCAGAGACGATGGTGGATGTGCGATGATCTCTGGCACCTT
GTTAAGAATAGAACTGTAAGTGCTGTGGGAACTGCGCACAGTCATGGTGCTGGGATATCTAATTTCGGGT
CGGTGGCAGATCAGACCCACGTGGGTCTGATCTAAAGTAAAGAGCAGACAATAACTTGATAGCCAGTGCT
TTAGTTCCAGTCACACTGTTAAGCGGGTACCCATTGTATTTTTACTTGCCTGGAGGATGTACGGTAAGTG
TCAAGCAAATATTCTTGAGCAAAAAATTTGCATGAAAACGGATCCATCCTCTGTGAATTGACACATAACT
GGAGTAGTAATTAGCTTTCTATGTGCAGACGGTGAGACCTGACGCCCATTAGTTAGACAATGTCGTATGG
GCCCTCTGCACTATGGGGGGGGGACTATGTGACTATTTATTTGCGTACAGTATTACATGTATATATTTCT
TGTGCATGTGGTTCAAGCTGTGTTCTTTGAAAAATGTAACTTAATAAGCTTCTATGGCCAAGTTGGTAAG
GCGCCACACTAGTAATGTGGAGATCATCAGTTCAAATCTGGTTGGAAGCATTTATTTTTTACTTTAAAAA
AGCATGCCATTAATAATCCTACTATTGGTGAGAAAAGCATTCGACTTTTTGGTTTTGATACTATCCAGGT
TTGTAACACAGGATACTTTCGTACACACCCTTTTCGAATAAGTTTTTTGCCCAACTACACAATCACCCGT
ACAATGCAGGGGATATCCAAACCATTAAGTAGTCATCATTTTGAAAAAATAAAAGAAATCCAAATTTCCA
TCGGGATTTTTCTTCAGTTTCCTATCAACCTCTCATCTTTGATCTAACTAGTTCTTTACAAAAAGCTTTC
CATTTCATATCTTCGGGAAAAGGGTTTCCTTTTAGGATGTGCAAGAAACATCCATTGGCTCTTGACTAAT
ACTAAGAATTCCAGTGTAAACAGTACCACCTTCCCATTGTCAATTGAAGTTGGAAATTAAGAAAAAATTG
CGGTGGGAAATATTTGGCGATGACTAAACATTTATTGCAAGTCCTACAAAATTTTTTTTTTCATAGCAAA
CTCACTATATATATTAACAACAATAACTTAACAAATAAAAATAACAAATAGAAGTAAAACGTCTATACTG
AGCCGGACCTTGTCTTACATTACAACAAACTACAATTCGTACCCACTAGCATCTAGAACTAGTGGATCCC
CCGGGCTGCAGGAATTCATGTCTAAAGGTGAAGAATTATTCACTGGTGTTGTCCCAATTTTGGTTGAATT
AGATGGTGATGTTAATGGTCACAAATTTTCTGTCTCCGGTGAAGGTGAAGGTGATGCTACTTACGGTAAA
TTGACCTTAAAATTTATTTGTACTACTGGTAAATTGCCGGTTCCATGGCCAACCTTAGTCACTACTTTCG
GTTATGGTGTTCAATGTTTTGCTAGATACCCAGATCATATGAAACAACATGACTTTTTCAAGTCTGCCAT
GCCAGAAGGTTATGTTCAAGAAAGAACTATTTTTTTCAAAGATGACGGTAACTACAAGACCAGAGCTGAA
GTCAAGTTTGAAGGTGATACCTTAGTTAATAGAATCGAATTAAAAGGTATTGATTTTAAAGAAGATGGTA
ACATTTTAGGTCACAAATTGGAATACAACTATAACTCTCACAATGTTTACATCATGGCTGACAAACAAAA
GAATGGTATCAAAGTTAACTTCAAAATTAGACACAACATTGAAGATGGTTCTGTTCAATTAGCTGACCAT
TATCAACAAAATACTCCAATTGGTGATGGTCCAGTCTTGTTACCAGACAACCATTACTTATCCACTCAAT
CTGCCTTATCCAAAGATCCAAACGAAAAGAGAGACCACATGGTCTTGTTAGAATTTGTTACTGCTGCTGG
TATTACCCATGGTATGGATGAATTGTACAAATAACTGCAGGTCGACCTCGAGAACACAACCCACAGCTAC
CACCATCAACAATATTTATATATATAACGTACACATAGAAATCACACAAACAGAGTATTTATTCTTAACT
ACATGAACTACCATCAGACCGTCTGGGCCACTATATAATGTGCCATTCATAAACGTGATCACTTTACGTA
GCAGGCAACCCCAGGTGAAAATTTTTCAGCGAGCTGCCAGATTGTCAGGTGAAAAACTGAAAAAAACTTC
TGGGCGATGAGCTTGTGGCGGGAAATTAAGTATATAAAGCAGTTAGTTTCTTCTGCTTCTTGTGGTTCTG
GGTATTCTTGTAATATTTGGAAGAATAGAAAATCAAGACTACTGCCTTTCTTTTCATATTATAGAGGAAG
AAATACGCACGAACACGATATAGAGGTAAAGGTACCCAATTCGCCCTATAGTGAGTCGTATTACGCGCGC
TCACTGGCCGTCGTTTTACAACGTCGTGACTGGGAAAACCCTGGCGTTACCCAACTTAATCGCCTTGCAG
CACATCCCCCTTTCGCCAGCTGGCGTAATAGCGAAGAGGCCCGCACCGATCGCCCTTCCCAACAGTTGCG
CAGCCTGAATGGCGAATGG
[124 nt withheld, positions 6180-6303]
C
[91 nt withheld, positions 6305-6395]
A
[49 nt withheld, positions 6397-6445]
CCTTTGACGTTGGAGTCCACGTTCTTT
[37 nt withheld, positions 6473-6509]
ACCCTATCTCGGTCTATTCTTTTGATTTATAAGGGATTTTGCCGATTTCGGCCTATTGGTTAAAAAATGA
GCTGATTTAACAAAAATTTAACGCGAATTTTAACAAAATATTAACGCTTACAATTTCCTGATGCGGTATT
TTCTCCTTACGCATCTGTGCGGTATTTCACACCGCATAGGGTAATAACTGATATAATTAAATTGAAGCTC
TAATTTGTGAGTTTAGTATACATGCATTTACTTATAATACAGTTTTTTAGTTTTGCTGGCCGCATCTTCT
CAAATATGCTTCCCAGCCTGCTTTTCTGTAACGTTCACCCTCTACCTTAGCATCCCTTCCCTTTGCAAAT
AGTCCTCTTCCAACAATAATAATGTCAGATCCTGTAGAGACCACATCATCCACGGTTCTATACTGTTGAC
CCAATGCGTCTCCCTTGTCATCTAAACCCACACCGGGTGTCATAATCAACCAATCGTAACCTTCATCTCT
TCCACCCATGTCTCTTTGAGCAATAAAGCCGATAACAAAATCTTTGTCGCTCTTCGCAATGTCAACAGTA
CCCTTAGTATATTCTCCAGTAGATAGGGAGCCCTTGCATGACAATTCTGCTAACATCAAAAGGCCTCTAG
GTTCCTTTGTTACTTCTTCTGCCGCCTGCTTCAAACCGCTAACAATACCTGGGCCCACCACACCGTGTGC
ATTCGTAATGTCTGCCCATTCTGCTATTCTGTATACACCCGCAGAGTACTGCAATTTGACTGTATTACCA
ATGTCAGCAAATTTTCTGTCTTCGAAGAGTAAAAAATTGTACTTGGCGGATAATGCCTTTAGCGGCTTAA
CTGTGCCCTCCATGGAAAAATCAGTCAAGATATCCACATGTGTTTTTAGTAAACAAATTTTGGGACCTAA
TGCTTCAACTAACTCCAGTAATTCCTTGGTGGTACGAACATCCAATGAAGCACACAAGTTTGTTTGCTTT
TCGTGCATGATATTAAATAGCTTGGCAGCAACAGGACTAGGATGAGTAGCAGCACGTTCCTTATATGTAG
CTTTCGACATGATTTATCTTCGTTTCCTGCAGGTTTTTGTTCTGTGCAGTTGGGTTAAGAATACTGGGCA
ATTTCATGTTTCTTCAACACTACATATGCGTATATATACCAATCTAAGTCTGTGCTCCTTCCTTCGTTCT
TCCTTCTGTTCGGAGATTACCGAATCAAAAAAATTTCAAGGAAACCGAAATCAAAAAAAAGAATAAAAAA
AAAATGATGAATTGAAAAGGTGGTATGGTGCACTCTCAGTACAATCTGCTCTGATGCCGCATAGTTAAGC
CAGCCCCGACACCCGCCAACACCCGCTGACGCGCCCTGACGGGCTTGTCTGCTCCCGGCATCCGCTTACA
GACAAGCTGTGACCGTCTCCGGGAGCTGCATGTGTCAGAGGTTTTCACCGTCATCACCGAAACGCGCGA
Features (pLannotate 1.2.2; 19 found; start..end, strand, type, name):
    666..737     +  promoter       AmpR promoter: bla
    738..1598    +  CDS            AmpR: β-lactamase; bla; confers resistance to ampicillin, carbenicillin, and related antibiotics
   1769..2357    +  rep_origin     ori: high-copy-number ColE1/pMB1/pBR322/pUC origin of replication
   2540..2632    +  CDS            lacI (fragment): lac repressor; lacI; The lac repressor binds to the lac operator to inhibit transcription in E. coli. This inhibition can be relieved by adding lactose or isopropyl-β-D-thiogalactopyranoside (IPTG).
   2645..2666    +  protein_bind   CAP binding site: CAP binding activates transcription in the presence of cAMP. E. coli catabolite activator protein
   2681..2711    +  promoter       lac promoter: promoter for the E. coli lac operon
   2719..2735    +  protein_bind   lac operator: The lac repressor binds to the lac operator to inhibit transcription in E. coli. This inhibition can be relieved by adding lactose or isopropyl-β-D-thiogalactopyranoside (IPTG). lac repressor encoded by lacI
   2780..2798    +  promoter       T3 promoter: promoter for bacteriophage T3 RNA polymerase
   4107..4179    +  ncRNA          tRNA: Accession: RF00005 - tRNA
   4812..4847    +  misc_feature   MCS (fragment): pBluescript multiple cloning site
   4848..5561    +  CDS            GFPmut3: GFPmut3 is a basic (constitutively fluorescent) green fluorescent protein published in 1996, derived from Aequorea victoria. It is reported to be a very rapidly-maturing weak dimer.
   5995..6013    -  promoter       T7 promoter: promoter for bacteriophage T7 RNA polymerase
   6021..6176    +  CDS            lacZα (fragment): LacZα fragment of β-galactosidase; lacZ fragment
   6180..6608    +  rep_origin     f1 ori (sequence partly withheld): f1 bacteriophage origin of replication; arrow indicates direction of (+) strand synthesis
   6636..6687    -  misc_feature   bom (fragment): basis of mobility region from pBR322
   6766..7569    -  CDS            URA3: orotidine-5'-phosphate decarboxylase, required for uracil biosynthesis; S. cerevisiae URA3; yeast auxotrophic marker, counterselectable with 5-fluoroorotic acid (5-FOA)
   7570..7785    -  promoter       URA3 promoter: S. cerevisiae URA3
   7793..7842    -  misc_feature   bom (fragment): basis of mobility region from pBR322
   7944..1       -  CDS            rop (fragment) (across the origin): Rop protein, which maintains plasmids at low copy number; rop
