[The description below was written by a language model from this plasmid's Addgene catalogue record and pLannotate feature annotations shown in this document.]
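Description:
pCU-ACO2-GFP is a 7,978 bp Candida glabrata expression plasmid built on the pGRB2.3 backbone, in which the original PGK1 promoter was exchanged (via SacI/XbaI) for the C. glabrata ACO2 promoter. It is an E. coli–yeast shuttle vector. In bacteria it is maintained at high copy through a ColE1/pUC-type origin and selected with ampicillin via the bla gene. An f1 origin and pBluescript-derived remnants (lac promoter/operator, lacZα fragment, flanking T3 and T7 promoters, partial MCS) are also annotated. In yeast, selection relies on the S. cerevisiae URA3 gene with its own promoter, which complements uracil auxotrophy and can be counterselected with 5-FOA. The feature table does not annotate any element for yeast replication or segregation (such as a CEN/ARS), so the record does not establish how the plasmid is maintained in C. glabrata.

The payload is yeast-enhanced GFP (yeGFP, about 717 bp), cloned between EcoRI and SalI and annotated as GFPmut3, a rapidly maturing green fluorescent variant derived from Aequorea victoria GFP. It sits just downstream of a residual MCS fragment. The largely unannotated region upstream of it, between the T3 promoter and the MCS, presumably holds the ACO2 promoter, and a tRNA-like sequence is detected within that stretch. No terminator is annotated in the stretch between the GFP coding sequence and the T7 promoter, so the record does not identify one. The plasmid belongs to a set of C. glabrata expression vectors with different promoters. It can report ACO2 promoter activity through fluorescence, and the sites flanking GFP could in principle be used to place another coding sequence under ACO2 control, although the record does not confirm that they remain intact.
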