Addgene plasmid #45328: pCU-ACO2-GFP
Depositing lab: Brendan Cormack. Depositing organization: Johns Hopkins University and School of Medicine. Publication: Expression plasmids for use in Candida glabrata. Zordan RE, Ren Y, Pan SJ, Rotondo G, De Las Penas A, Iluore J, Cormack BP. G3 (Bethesda). 2013 Oct 3;3(10):1675-86. doi: 10.1534/g3.113.006908. PubMed 23934995.
Backbone
  Vector backbone: pGRB2.3
  Total vector size (bp): 7978
  Modifications to backbone: Replaced PGK1 promoter in pGRB2.3 with C. glabrata ACO2 promoter (using SacI/XbaI restriction digest)
  Vector type: C. glabrata expression
  Selectable markers: URA3
Growth in bacteria
  Bacterial resistance: Ampicillin, 100 μg/mL
  Growth temperature: 37°C
  Growth strain: DH10B
  Copy number: High Copy
Gene/Insert
  Gene/Insert name: yeGFP (alt name: GFP)
  Species: Synthetic
  Insert size (bp): 717
  Promoter: ACO2
  Cloning method: Restriction Enzyme; 5′ cloning site EcoRI (unknown if destroyed); 3′ cloning site SalI (unknown if destroyed)
  Sequencing primers: 5′ M13R
Terms and licenses: Academic/Nonprofit Terms; Industry Terms: Not Available to Industry
How to cite: pCU-ACO2-GFP was a gift from Brendan Cormack (Addgene plasmid # 45328 ; http://n2t.net/addgene:45328 ; RRID:Addgene_45328)
