>Addgene plasmid #45328 | pCU-ACO2-GFP | addgene partial sequence | sequence record 64722 | URA3-R2 5'-TTGGCGGATAATGCCTTTAG-3'
AGATATCCACATGTGTTTTTAGTAAACAAATTTTGGGACCTAATGCTTCAACTAACTCCAGTAATTCCTT
GGTGGTACGAACATCCAATGAAGCACACAAGTTTGTTTGCTTTTCGTGCATGATATTAAATAGCTTGGCA
GCAACAGGACTAGGATGAGTAGCAGCACGTTCCTTATATGTAGCTTTCGACATGATTTATCTTCGTTTCC
TGCAGGTTTTTGTTCTGTGCAGTTGGGTTAAGAATACTGGGCAATTTCATGTTTCTTCAACACTACATAT
GCGTATATATACCAATCTAAGTCTGTGCTCCTTCCTTCGTTCTTCCTTCTGTTCGGAGATTACCGAATCA
AAAAAATTTCAAGGAAACCGAAATCAAAAAAAAGAATAAAAAAAAAATGATGAATTGAAAAGGTGGTATG
GTGCACTCTCAGTACAATCTGCTCTGATGCCGCATAGTTAAGCCAGCCCCGACACCCGCCAACACCCGCT
GACGCGCCCTGACGGGCTTGTCTGCTCCCGGCATCCGCTTACAGACAAGCTGTGACCGTCTCCGGGAGCT
GCATGTGTCAGAGGTTTTCACCGTCATCACCGAAACGCGCGAGACGAAAGGGCCTCGTGATACGCCTATT
TTTATAGGTTAATGTCATGATAATAATGGTTTCTTAGCAGGTTAGACTAACATGCAAAAAGTTTATATTC
ATTTTTGTAGTTATTCTTGTTTTCATTAGGATGATTACACACTGTGGATGTGGATTAATCGATCATTGTT
AATTTAGTGTAGCTACTACCATTTCAAACAAAACGTAAATTCTTGCAGTCGTACTGGATCTGTGAATCTA
TTAGTATATATGAATTAAAGTAGCTTGTACATATTATTCTGTTGAATCATATCGCAGAGCATTGG
