>Addgene plasmid #45328 | pCU-ACO2-GFP | addgene partial sequence | sequence record 66508 | yGFP-R 5'-GCATCACCTTCACCTTCACC-3'
ACCAAAATTGGGACAACACCAGTGAATAATTCTTCACCTTTAGACATGAATTCCTGCAGCCCGGGGGATC
CACTAGTTCTAGATGCTAGTGGGTACGAATTGTAGTTTGTTGTAATGTAAGACAAGGTCCGGCTCAGTAT
AGACGTTTTACTTCTATTTGTTATTTTTATTTGTTAAGTTATTGTTGTTAATATATATAGTGAGTTTGCT
ATGAAAAAAAAAATTTTGTAGGACTTGCAATAAATGTTTAGTCATCGCCAAATATTTCCCACCGCAATTT
TTTCTTAATTTCCAACTTCAATTGACAATGGGAAGGTGGTACTGTTTACACTGGAATTCTTAGTATTAGT
CAAGAGCCAATGGATGTTTCTTGCACATCCTAAAAGGAAACCCTTTTCCCGAAGATATGAAATGGAAAGC
TTTTTGTAAAGAACTAGTTAGATCAAAGATGAGAGGTTGATAGGAAACTGAAGAAAAATCCCGATGGAAA
TTTGGATTTCTTTTATTTTTTCAAAATGATGACTACTTAATGGTTTGGATATCCCCTGCATTGTACGGGT
GATTGTGTAGTTGGGCAAAAAACTTATTCGAAAAGGGTGTGTACGAAAGTATCCTGTGTTACAAACCTGG
ATAGTATCAAAACCAAAAAGTCGAATGCTTTTCTCACCAATAGTAGGATTATTAATGGCATGCTTTTTTA
AAGTAAAAAATAAATGCTTCCAACCAGATTTGAACTGATGATCTCCACATTACTAGTGTGGCGCCTTACC
AACTTGGCCATAGAAGCTTATTAAGTTACATTTTTCAAAGAACACAGCTTGAACCACATGCACAAGAAAT
ATATACATGTAATACTGTACGC
